>Addgene plasmid #111201 | ECFP-TRAF2 | addgene full sequence | sequence record 212971 | Addgene NGS Result
CATGTTCTTTCCTGCGTTATCCCCTGATTCTGTGGATAACCGTATTACCGCCATGCATTAGTTATTAATA
GTAATCAATTACGGGGTCATTAGTTCATAGCCCATATATGGAGTTCCGCGTTACATAACTTACGGTAAAT
GGCCCGCCTGGCTGACCGCCCAACGACCCCCGCCCATTGACGTCAATAATGACGTATGTTCCCATAGTAA
CGCCAATAGGGACTTTCCATTGACGTCAATGGGTGGAGTATTTACGGTAAACTGCCCACTTGGCAGTACA
TCAAGTGTATCATATGCCAAGTACGCCCCCTATTGACGTCAATGACGGTAAATGGCCCGCCTGGCATTAT
GCCCAGTACATGACCTTATGGGACTTTCCTACTTGGCAGTACATCTACGTATTAGTCATCGCTATTACCA
TGGTGATGCGGTTTTGGCAGTACATCAATGGGCGTGGATAGCGGTTTGACTCACGGGGATTTCCAAGTCT
CCACCCCATTGACGTCAATGGGAGTTTGTTTTGGCACCAAAATCAACGGGACTTTCCAAAATGTCGTAAC
AACTCCGCCCCATTGACGCAAATGGGCGGTAGGCGTGTACGGTGGGAGGTCTATATAAGCAGAGCTGGTT
TAGTGAACCGTCAGATCCGCTAGCGCTACCGGTCGCCACCATGGTGAGCAAGGGCGAGGAGCTGTTCACC
GGGGTGGTGCCCATCCTGGTCGAGCTGGACGGCGACGTAAACGGCCACAAGTTCAGCGTGTCCGGCGAGG
GCGAGGGCGATGCCACCTACGGCAAGCTGACCCTGAAGTTCATCTGCACCACCGGCAAGCTGCCCGTGCC
CTGGCCCACCCTCGTGACCACCCTGACCTGGGGCGTGCAGTGCTTCAGCCGCTACCCCGACCACATGAAG
CAGCACGACTTCTTCAAGTCCGCCATGCCCGAAGGCTACGTCCAGGAGCGCACCATCTTCTTCAAGGACG
ACGGCAACTACAAGACCCGCGCCGAGGTGAAGTTCGAGGGCGACACCCTGGTGAACCGCATCGAGCTGAA
GGGCATCGACTTCAAGGAGGACGGCAACATCCTGGGGCACAAGCTGGAGTACAACTACATCAGCCACAAC
GTCTATATCACCGCCGACAAGCAGAAGAACGGCATCAAGGCCAACTTCAAGATCCGCCACAACATCGAGG
ACGGCAGCGTGCAGCTCGCCGACCACTACCAGCAGAACACCCCCATCGGCGACGGCCCCGTGCTGCTGCC
CGACAACCACTACCTGAGCACCCAGTCCGCCCTGAGCAAAGACCCCAACGAGAAGCGCGATCACATGGTC
CTGCTGGAGTTCGTGACCGCCGCCGGGATCACTCTCGGCATGGACGAGCTGTACAAGTCCGGACTCAGAT
CCATGGCTGCAGCTAGCGTGACCCCCCCTGGCTCCCTGGAGTTGCTACAGCCCGGCTTCTCCAAGACCCT
CCTGGGGACCAAGCTGGAAGCCAAGTACCTGTGCTCCGCCTGCAGAAACGTCCTCCGCAGGCCCTTCCAG
GCGCAGTGTGGCCACCGGTACTGCTCCTTCTGCCTGGCCAGCATCCTCAGCTCTGGGCCTCAGAACTGTG
CTGCCTGTGTTCACGAGGGCATATATGAAGAAGGCATTTCTATTTTAGAAAGCAGTTCGGCCTTCCCAGA
TAATGCTGCCCGCAGGGAGGTGGAGAGCCTGCCGGCCGTCTGTCCCAGTGATGGATGCACCTGGAAGGGG
ACCCTGAAAGAATACGAGAGCTGCCACGAAGGCCGCTGCCCGCTCATGCTGACCGAATGTCCCGCGTGCA
AAGGCCTGGTCCGCCTTGGTGAAAAGGAGCGCCACCTGGAGCACGAGTGCCCGGAGAGAAGCCTGAGCTG
CCGGCATTGCCGGGCACCCTGCTGCGGAGCAGACGTGAAGGCGCACCACGAGGTCTGCCCCAAGTTCCCC
TTAACTTGTGACGGCTGCGGCAAGAAGAAGATCCCCCGGGAGAAGTTTCAGGACCACGTCAAGACTTGTG
GCAAGTGTCGAGTCCCTTGCAGATTCCACGCCATCGGCTGCCTCGAGACGGTAGAGGGTGAGAAACAGCA
GGAGCACGAGGTGCAGTGGCTGCGGGAGCACCTGGCCATGCTACTGAGCTCGGTGCTGGAGGCAAAGCCC
CTCTTGGGAGACCAGAGCCACGCGGGGTCAGAGCTCCTGCAGAGGTGCGAGAGCCTGGAGAAGAAGACGG
CCACTTTTGAGAACATTGTCTGCGTCCTGAACCGGGAGGTGGAGAGGGTGGCCATGACTGCCGAGGCCTG
CAGCCGGCAGCACCGGCTGGACCAAGACAAGATTGAAGCCCTGAGTAGCAAGGTGCAGCAGCTGGAGAGG
AGCATTGGCCTCAAGGACCTGGCGATGGCTGACTTGGAGCAGAAGGTCTTGGAGATGGAGGCATCCACCT
ACGATGGGGTCTTCATCTGGAAGATCTCAGACTTCGCCAGGAAGCGCCAGGAAGCTGTGGCTGGCCGCAT
ACCCGCCATCTTCTCCCCAGCCTTCTACACCAGCAGGTACGGCTACAAGATGTGTCTGCGTATCTACCTG
AACGGCGACGGCACCGGGCGAGGAACACACCTGTCCCTCTTCTTTGTGGTGATGAAGGGCCCGAATGACG
CCCTGCTGCGGTGGCCCTTCAACCAGAAGGTGACCTTAATGCTGCTCGACCAGAATAACCGGGAGCACGT
GATTGACGCCTTCAGGCCCGACGTGACTTCATCCTCTTTTCAGAGGCCAGTCAACGACATGAACATCGCA
AGCGGCTGCCCCCTCTTCTGCCCCGTCTCCAAGATGGAGGCAAAGAATTCCTACGTGCGGGACGATGCCA
TCTTCATCAAGGCCATTGTGGACCTGACAGGGCTCTAAAAGCTTCGAATTCTGCAGTCGACGGTACCGCG
GGCCCGGGATCCACCGGATCTAGATAACTGATCATAATCAGCCATACCACATTTGTAGAGGTTTTACTTG
CTTTAAAAAACCTCCCACACCTCCCCCTGAACCTGAAACATAAAATGAATGCAATTGTTGTTGTTAACTT
GTTTATTGCAGCTTATAATGGTTACAAATAAAGCAATAGCATCACAAATTTCACAAATAAAGCATTTTTT
TCACTGCATTCTAGTTGTGGTTTGTCCAAACTCATCAATGTATCTTAAGGCGTAAATTGTAAGCGTTAAT
ATTTTGTTAAAATTCGCGTTAAATTTTTGTTAAATCAGCTCATTTTTTAACCAATAGGCCGAAATCGGCA
AAATCCCTTATAAATCAAAAGAATAGACCGAGATAGGGT
[37 nt withheld, positions 3330-3366]
AAAGAACGTGGACTCCAACGTCAAAGG
[49 nt withheld, positions 3394-3442]
T
[91 nt withheld, positions 3444-3534]
G
[124 nt withheld, positions 3536-3659]
CAGGTGGCACTTTTCGGGGAAATGTGCGCGGAACCCCTATTTGTTTATTTTTCTAAATACATTCAAATAT
GTATCCGCTCATGAGACAATAACCCTGATAAATGCTTCAATAATATTGAAAAAGGAAGAGTCCTGAGGCG
GAAAGAACCAGCTGTGGAATGTGTGTCAGTTAGGGTGTGGAAAGTCCCCAGGCTCCCCAGCAGGCAGAAG
TATGCAAAGCATGCATCTCAATTAGTCAGCAACCAGGTGTGGAAAGTCCCCAGGCTCCCCAGCAGGCAGA
AGTATGCAAAGCATGCATCTCAATTAGTCAGCAACCATAGTCCCGCCCCTAACTCCGCCCATCCCGCCCC
TAACTCCGCCCAGTTCCGCCCATTCTCCGCCCCATGGCTGACTAATTTTTTTTATTTATGCAGAGGCCGA
GGCCGCCTCGGCCTCTGAGCTATTCCAGAAGTAGTGAGGAGGCTTTTTTGGAGGCCTAGGCTTTTGCAAA
GATCGATCAAGAGACAGGATGAGGATCGTTTCGCATGATTGAACAAGATGGATTGCACGCAGGTTCTCCG
GCCGCTTGGGTGGAGAGGCTATTCGGCTATGACTGGGCACAACAGACAATCGGCTGCTCTGATGCCGCCG
TGTTCCGGCTGTCAGCGCAGGGGCGCCCGGTTCTTTTTGTCAAGACCGACCTGTCCGGTGCCCTGAATGA
ACTGCAAGACGAGGCAGCGCGGCTATCGTGGCTGGCCACGACGGGCGTTCCTTGCGCAGCTGTGCTCGAC
GTTGTCACTGAAGCGGGAAGGGACTGGCTGCTATTGGGCGAAGTGCCGGGGCAGGATCTCCTGTCATCTC
ACCTTGCTCCTGCCGAGAAAGTATCCATCATGGCTGATGCAATGCGGCGGCTGCATACGCTTGATCCGGC
TACCTGCCCATTCGACCACCAAGCGAAACATCGCATCGAGCGAGCACGTACTCGGATGGAAGCCGGTCTT
GTCGATCAGGATGATCTGGACGAAGAGCATCAGGGGCTCGCGCCAGCCGAACTGTTCGCCAGGCTCAAGG
CGAGCATGCCCGACGGCGAGGATCTCGTCGTGACCCATGGCGATGCCTGCTTGCCGAATATCATGGTGGA
AAATGGCCGCTTTTCTGGATTCATCGACTGTGGCCGGCTGGGTGTGGCGGACCGCTATCAGGACATAGCG
TTGGCTACCCGTGATATTGCTGAAGAGCTTGGCGGCGAATGGGCTGACCGCTTCCTCGTGCTTTACGGTA
TCGCCGCTCCCGATTCGCAGCGCATCGCCTTCTATCGCCTTCTTGACGAGTTCTTCTGAGCGGGACTCTG
GGGTTCGAAATGACCGACCAAGCGACGCCCAACCTGCCATCACGAGATTTCGATTCCACCGCCGCCTTCT
ATGAAAGGTTGGGCTTCGGAATCGTTTTCCGGGACGCCGGCTGGATGATCCTCCAGCGCGGGGATCTCAT
GCTGGAGTTCTTCGCCCACCCTAGGGGGAGGCTAACTGAAACACGGAAGGAGACAATACCGGAAGGAACC
CGCGCTATGACGGCAATAAAAAGACAGAATAAAACGCACGGTGTTGGGTCGTTTGTTCATAAACGCGGGG
TTCGGTCCCAGGGCTGGCACTCTGTCGATACCCCACCGAGACCCCATTGGGGCCAATACGCCCGCGTTTC
TTCCTTTTCCCCACCCCACCCCCCAAGTTCGGGTGAAGGCCCAGGGCTCGCAGCCAACGTCGGGGCGGCA
GGCCCTGCCATAGCCTCAGGTTACTCATATATACTTTAGATTGATTTAAAACTTCATTTTTAATTTAAAA
GGATCTAGGTGAAGATCCTTTTTGATAATCTCATGACCAAAATCCCTTAACGTGAGTTTTCGTTCCACTG
AGCGTCAGACCCCGTAGAAAAGATCAAAGGATCTTCTTGAGATCCTTTTTTTCTGCGCGTAATCTGCTGC
TTGCAAACAAAAAAACCACCGCTACCAGCGGTGGTTTGTTTGCCGGATCAAGAGCTACCAACTCTTTTTC
CGAAGGTAACTGGCTTCAGCAGAGCGCAGATACCAAATACTGTTCTTCTAGTGTAGCCGTAGTTAGGCCA
CCACTTCAAGAACTCTGTATCACCGCCTACATACCTCGCTCTGCTAATCCTGTTACCAGTGGCTGCTGCC
AGTGGCGATAAGTCGTGTCTTACCGGGTTGGACTCAAGACGATAGTTACCGGATAAGGCGCAGCGGTCGG
GCTGAACGGGGGGTTCGTGCACACAGCCCAGCTTGGAGCGAACGACCTACACCGAACTGAGATACCTACA
GCGTGAGCTATGAGAAAGCGCCACGCTTCCCGAAGGGAGAAAGGCGGACAGGTATCCGGTAAGCGGCAGG
GTCGGAACAGGAGAGCGCACGAGGGAGCTTCCAGGGGGAAACGCCTGGTATCTTTATAGTCCTGTCGGGT
TTCGCCACCTCTGACTTGAGCGTCGATTTTTGTGATGCTCGTCAGGGGGGCGGAGCCTATGGAAAAACGC
CAGCAACGCGGCCTTTTTACGGTTCCTGGCCTTTTGCTGGCCTTTTGCTCA
Features (pLannotate 1.2.2; 16 found; start..end, strand, type, name):
      1..51      +  rep_origin     RSF ori (fragment): Plasmids containing the RSF 1030 origin of replication can be propagated in E. coli cells that contain additional plasmids with compatible origins.
    119..422     +  enhancer       CMV enhancer: human cytomegalovirus immediate early enhancer
    423..626     +  promoter       CMV promoter: human cytomegalovirus (CMV) immediate early promoter
    671..1387    +  CDS            ECFP: ECFP is a basic (constitutively fluorescent) cyan fluorescent protein published in 1996, derived from Aequorea victoria. It has low acid sensitivity.
   1403..2905    +  CDS            TRAF2: TRAF2_HUMAN - Also known as TRAP3. Experimental evidence at protein level: Swiss-Prot protein existence level 1. Regulates activation of NF-kappa-B and JNK and plays a central role in the regulation of cell survival and apoptosis. Required for normal antibody isotype switching from IgM to IgG. Has E3 ubiquitin-protein ligase activity and promotes 'Lys-63'-linked ubiquitination of target proteins, such as BIRC3, RIPK1 and TICAM1. Is an essential constituent of several E3 ubiquitin-protein ligase complexes, where it promotes the ubiquitination of target proteins by bringing them into contact wit
   2909..2952    +  misc_feature   MCS (fragment): multiple cloning site
   2969..3053    +  CDS            large T antigen (fragment): large T antigen from SV40 (simian virus 40)
   3076..3197    +  polyA_signal   SV40 poly(A) signal: SV40 polyadenylation signal
   3231..3659    -  rep_origin     f1 ori (sequence partly withheld): f1 bacteriophage origin of replication; arrow indicates direction of (+) strand synthesis
   3686..3790    +  promoter       AmpR promoter: bla
   3792..4149    +  promoter       SV40 promoter: SV40 enhancer and early promoter
   4184..4978    +  CDS            NeoR/KanR: aminoglycoside phosphotransferase from Tn5; aph(3')-II (or nptII); confers resistance to neomycin, kanamycin, and G418 (Geneticin®)
   4999..5151    +  CDS            ble (fragment): BLE_KLEPN - Experimental evidence at protein level: Swiss-Prot protein existence level 1. Binding protein with a strong affinity to the bleomycin family of antibiotics. Binds to CL990; an antimitotic-antibiotic compound. From Klebsiella pneumoniae.
   5210..5257    +  polyA_signal   HSV TK poly(A) signal: herpes simplex virus thymidine kinase polyadenylation signal (Cole and Stacy, 1985)
   5348..5364    -  polyA_signal   bGH poly(A) signal (fragment): bovine growth hormone polyadenylation signal
   5586..6174    +  rep_origin     ori: high-copy-number ColE1/pMB1/pBR322/pUC origin of replication
