[The description below was written by a language model from this plasmid's Addgene catalogue record and pLannotate feature annotations shown in this document.]
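Description:
ECFP-TRAF2 is a mammalian expression plasmid of about 6.2 kb built on the Clontech pECFP-C1 backbone, encoding human TRAF2 fused at its N terminus to enhanced cyan fluorescent protein. Transcription is driven by the human cytomegalovirus immediate early enhancer and promoter, which gives strong constitutive expression in most transfected mammalian cell lines. The ECFP coding sequence comes first, followed after a short linker by the TRAF2 open reading frame, the remnant of the multiple cloning site, and an SV40 polyadenylation signal. The insert was introduced by restriction cloning, but the record does not state which sites were used.

The plasmid is maintained at high copy in E. coli through a ColE1/pUC-type origin, and it also carries an f1 origin that permits single-stranded DNA production. A single Tn5 aminoglycoside phosphotransferase gene serves as the marker in both hosts. A bacterial promoter placed upstream of it provides kanamycin resistance in E. coli, while the adjacent SV40 enhancer and early promoter, together with an HSV thymidine kinase polyadenylation signal, allow G418 selection of stably transfected mammalian cells. Several short annotations in the feature table (fragments of an RSF origin, SV40 large T antigen, ble and a bGH polyadenylation signal) are partial matches within backbone sequence and are unlikely to represent functional elements.

TRAF2 is an adaptor protein and E3 ubiquitin ligase that regulates NF-kappa-B and JNK activation, as well as cell survival. The stated purpose is a fluorescent fusion protein, and the associated work concerns the shuttling of NF-kappa-B pathway components between cytoplasm and nucleus. This fits use of the construct for live-cell imaging of TRAF2 localisation, potentially alongside spectrally distinct fluorescent fusions.
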