Addgene plasmid #111201: ECFP-TRAF2
Purpose: fluorescent fusion protein
Depositing lab: Johannes A. Schmid. Publication: Signaling molecules of the NF-kappa B pathway shuttle constitutively between cytoplasm and nucleus. Birbach A, Gold P, Binder BR, Hofer E, de Martin R, Schmid JA. J Biol Chem. 2002 Mar 29;277(13):10842-51. doi: 10.1074/jbc.M112475200. Epub 2002 Jan 18. PubMed 11801607.
Backbone
  Vector backbone: pECFP-C1
  Backbone manufacturer: Clontech
  Vector type: Mammalian Expression
  Selectable markers: Neomycin (select with G418)
Growth in bacteria
  Bacterial resistance: Kanamycin, 50 μg/mL
  Growth temperature: 37°C
  Growth strain: DH5alpha
  Copy number: High Copy
Gene/Insert
  Gene/Insert name: TRAF2
  Species: H. sapiens (human)
  Entrez Gene: TRAF2 (a.k.a. MGC:45012, RNF117, TRAP, TRAP3)
  Tag / fusion protein: ECFP (N terminal on backbone)
  Cloning method: Restriction Enzyme; 5′ cloning site Unknown (unknown if destroyed)
Terms and licenses: Academic/Nonprofit Terms; Industry Terms: Not Available to Industry
How to cite: ECFP-TRAF2 was a gift from Johannes A. Schmid (Addgene plasmid # 111201 ; http://n2t.net/addgene:111201 ; RRID:Addgene_111201)
